Addgene plasmid #25892: pDONR223_HcRed
Purpose: Gateway entry vector containing HcRed.
Depositing lab: David Root. Depositing organization: Broad Institute. Publication: A public genome-scale lentiviral expression library of human ORFs. Yang X, Boehm JS, Yang X, Salehi-Ashtiani K, Hao T, Shen Y, Lubonja R, Thomas SR, Alkan O, Bhimdi T, Green TM, Johannessen CM, Silver SJ, Nguyen C, Murray RR, Hieronymus H, Balcha D, Fan C, Lin C, Ghamsari L, Vidal M, Hahn WC, Hill DE, Root DE. Nat Methods. 2011 Jun 26;8(8):659-61. doi: 10.1038/nmeth.1638 PubMed 21706014.
Backbone
  Vector backbone: pDONR223
  Backbone manufacturer: Invitrogen
  Backbone size w/o insert (bp): 2790
  Vector type: Gateway Entry vector
Growth in bacteria
  Bacterial resistance: Spectinomycin, 50 μg/mL
  Growth temperature: 37°C
  Growth strain: DH5alpha
  Copy number: High Copy
Gene/Insert
  Gene/Insert name: hcRed
  Insert size (bp): 687
  Cloning method: Gateway Cloning
  Sequencing primers: 5′ M13pUC-fwd; 3′ M13rev
Terms and licenses: Academic/Nonprofit Terms; Industry Terms: Not Available to Industry
Depositor comments: This is a control entry vector. There is no Stop codon.
How to cite: pDONR223_HcRed was a gift from David Root (Addgene plasmid # 25892 ; http://n2t.net/addgene:25892 ; RRID:Addgene_25892)
