[The description below was written by a language model from this plasmid's Addgene catalogue record and the feature table of its GenBank file.]
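Description:
pDONR223_HcRed is a Gateway entry clone built on the Invitrogen pDONR223 backbone, carrying the coding sequence for the far-red fluorescent protein HcRed. The circular plasmid is 3,477 bp in total, with a 2,790 bp backbone and an insert of roughly 687 bp. It is propagated in E. coli from a high-copy ColE1/pUC-type origin of replication. Selection relies on the aadA aminoglycoside adenylyltransferase gene, which confers resistance to spectinomycin and streptomycin.

The payload is a mammalian codon-optimized HcRed1 open reading frame, an engineered variant of a Heteractis crispa chromoprotein, flanked directly by attL1 and attL2 sites. These sites let LR Clonase move the ORF in a defined orientation into any attR-containing destination vector. The entry clone has no promoter positioned to express HcRed, so expression depends on the destination vector chosen. The only annotated promoter is a T7 promoter lying just outside attL2 on the complementary strand and pointing back toward the insert. Upstream of attL1, the rrnB T1 and T2 terminators shield the cassette from read-through transcription originating in the backbone. M13 forward and reverse primer sites bracket the att-flanked region for sequence verification.

The depositor notes that the ORF has no stop codon, so after recombination it can read through attL2-derived sequence into a C-terminal tag or fusion partner supplied by the destination vector. It is described as a control entry vector and is associated with a genome-scale lentiviral human ORF expression library. In that setting it would serve as a fluorescent, non-human control ORF transferred into expression vectors alongside library clones.
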