LOCUS       Exported 3477 bp ds-DNA circular SYN 12-MAY-2021
DEFINITION  synthetic circular DNA
ACCESSION   .
VERSION     .
KEYWORDS    pDONR223_HcRed
SOURCE      synthetic DNA construct
  ORGANISM  synthetic DNA construct
REFERENCE   1 (bases 1 to 3477)
  AUTHORS   Yang X, Boehm JS, Yang X, Salehi-Ashtiani K, Hao T, Shen Y, Lubonja
            R, Thomas SR, Alkan O, Bhimdi T, Green TM, Johannessen CM, Silver
            SJ, Nguyen C, Murray RR, Hieronymus H, Balcha D, Fan C, Lin C,
            Ghamsari L, Vidal M, Hahn WC, Hill DE, Root DE
  TITLE     A public genome-scale lentiviral expression library of human ORFs.
  JOURNAL   Nat Methods. 2011 Jun 26. ():.
  PUBMED    21706014
REFERENCE   2 (bases 1 to 3477)
  AUTHORS   .
  TITLE     Direct Submission
  JOURNAL   Exported May 12, 2021 from SnapGene Server 1.1.58
            http://www.snapgene.com
FEATURES             Location/Qualifiers
     source          1..3477
                     /organism="synthetic DNA construct"
                     /mol_type="other DNA"
     primer_bind     92..109
                     /label=L4440
                     /note="L4440 vector, forward primer"
     terminator      268..295
                     /label=rrnB T2 terminator
                     /note="transcription terminator T2 from the E. coli rrnB
                     gene"
     terminator      387..473
                     /gene="Escherichia coli rrnB"
                     /label=rrnB T1 terminator
                     /note="transcription terminator T1 from the E. coli rrnB
                     gene"
     primer_bind     522..544
                     /label=M13/pUC Forward
                     /note="In lacZ gene"
     primer_bind     536..553
                     /label=M13 Forward
                     /note="In lacZ gene. Also called M13-F20 or M13 (-21)
                     Forward"
     primer_bind     537..553
                     /label=M13 fwd
                     /note="common sequencing primer, one of multiple similar
                     variants"
     protein_bind    569..668
                     /gene="mutant version of attL"
                     /label=attL1
                     /bound_moiety="LR Clonase(TM)"
                     /note="recombination site for the Gateway(R) LR reaction"
     CDS             671..1354
                     /codon_start=1
                     /product="far-red fluorescent variant of Heteractis crispa
                     chromoprotein"
                     /label=HcRed1
                     /note="mammalian codon-optimized"
                     /translation="MVSGLLKESMRIKMYMEGTVNGHYFKCEGEGDGNPFAGTQSMRIH
                     VTEGAPLPFAFDILAPCCEYGSRTFVHHTAEIPDFFKQSFPEGFTWERTTTYEDGGILT
                     AHQDTSLEGNCLIYKVKVHGTNFPADGPVMKNKSGGWEPSTEVVYPENGVLCGRNVMAL
                     KVGDRHLICHHYTSYRSKKAVRALTMPGFHFTDIRLQMLRKKKDEYFELYEASVARYSD
                     LPEKAN"
     protein_bind    complement(1356..1455)
                     /gene="mutant version of attL"
                     /label=attL2
                     /bound_moiety="LR Clonase(TM)"
                     /note="recombination site for the Gateway(R) LR reaction"
     primer_bind     complement(1472..1491)
                     /label=T7
                     /note="T7 promoter, forward primer"
     promoter        complement(1473..1491)
                     /label=T7 promoter
                     /note="promoter for bacteriophage T7 RNA polymerase"
     primer_bind     complement(1496..1512)
                     /label=M13 rev
                     /note="common sequencing primer, one of multiple similar
                     variants"
     primer_bind     complement(1496..1512)
                     /label=M13 Reverse
                     /note="In lacZ gene. Also called M13-rev"
     CDS             1943..2734
                     /codon_start=1
                     /gene="aadA"
                     /product="aminoglycoside adenylyltransferase (Murphy,
                     1985)"
                     /label=SmR
                     /note="confers resistance to spectinomycin and
                     streptomycin"
                     /translation="MREAVIAEVSTQLSEVVGVIERHLEPTLLAVHLYGSAVDGGLKPH
                     SDIDLLVTVTVRLDETTRRALINDLLETSASPGESEILRAVEVTIVVHDDIIPWRYPAK
                     RELQFGEWQRNDILAGIFEPATIDIDLAILLTKAREHSVALVGPAAEELFDPVPEQDLF
                     EALNETLTLWNSPPDWAGDERNVVLTLSRIWYSAVTGKIAPKDVAADWAMERLPAQYQP
                     VILEARQAYLGQEEDRLASRADQLEEFVHYVKGEITKVVGK"
     rep_origin      2827..3415
                     /direction=RIGHT
                     /label=ori
                     /note="high-copy-number ColE1/pMB1/pBR322/pUC origin of
                     replication"
     primer_bind     3316..3335
                     /label=pBR322ori-F
                     /note="pBR322 origin, forward primer"
ORIGIN
        1 ctttcctgcg ttatcccctg attctgtgga taaccgtatt accgcctttg agtgagctga
       61 taccgctcgc cgcagccgaa cgaccgagcg cagcgagtca gtgagcgagg aagcggaaga
      121 gcgcccaata cgcaaaccgc ctctccccgc gcgttggccg attcattaat gcagctggca
      181 cgacaggttt cccgactgga aagcgggcag tgagcgcaac gcaattaata cgcgtaccgc
      241 tagccaggaa gagtttgtag aaacgcaaaa aggccatccg tcaggatggc cttctgctta
      301 gtttgatgcc tggcagttta tggcgggcgt cctgcccgcc accctccggg ccgttgcttc
      361 acaacgttca aatccgctcc cggcggattt gtcctactca ggagagcgtt caccgacaaa
      421 caacagataa aacgaaaggc ccagtcttcc gactgagcct ttcgttttat ttgatgcctg
      481 gcagttccct actctcgcgt taacgctagc atggatgttt tcccagtcac gacgttgtaa
      541 aacgacggcc agtcttaagc tcgggcccca aataatgatt ttattttgac tgatagtgac
      601 ctgttcgttg caacaaattg atgagcaatg cttttttata atgccaactt tgtacaaaaa
      661 agttggcacc atggtgagcg gcctgctgaa ggagagtatg cgcatcaaga tgtacatgga
      721 gggcaccgtg aacggccact acttcaagtg cgagggcgag ggcgacggca accccttcgc
      781 cggcacccag agcatgagaa tccacgtgac cgagggcgcc cccctgccct tcgccttcga
      841 catcctggcc ccctgctgcg agtacggcag caggaccttc gtgcaccaca ccgccgagat
      901 ccccgacttc ttcaagcaga gcttccccga gggcttcacc tgggagagaa ccaccaccta
      961 cgaggacggc ggcatcctga ccgcccacca ggacaccagc ctggagggca actgcctgat
     1021 ctacaaggtg aaggtgcacg gcaccaactt ccccgccgac ggccccgtga tgaagaacaa
     1081 gagcggcggc tgggagccca gcaccgaggt ggtgtacccc gagaacggcg tgctgtgcgg
     1141 ccggaacgtg atggccctga aggtgggcga ccggcacctg atctgccacc actacaccag
     1201 ctaccggagc aagaaggccg tgcgcgccct gaccatgccc ggcttccact tcaccgacat
     1261 ccggctccag atgctgcgga agaagaagga cgagtacttc gagctgtacg aggccagcgt
     1321 ggcccggtac agcgacctgc ccgagaaggc caacttgcca actttcttgt acaaagttgg
     1381 cattataaga aagcattgct tatcaatttg ttgcaacgaa caggtcacta tcagtcaaaa
     1441 taaaatcatt atttgccatc cagctgatat cccctatagt gagtcgtatt acatggtcat
     1501 agctgtttcc tggcagctct ggcccgtgtc tcaaaatctc tgatgttaca ttgcacaaga
     1561 taaaaatata tcatcatgcc tcctctagac cagccaggac agaaatgcct cgacttcgct
     1621 gctgcccaag gttgccgggt gacgcacacc gtggaaacgg atgaaggcac gaacccagtg
     1681 gacataagcc tgttcggttc gtaagctgta atgcaagtag cgtatgcgct cacgcaactg
     1741 gtccagaacc ttgaccgaac gcagcggtgg taacggcgca gtggcggttt tcatggcttg
     1801 ttatgactgt ttttttgggg tacagtctat gcctcgggca tccaagcagc aagcgcgtta
     1861 cgccgtgggt cgatgtttga tgttatggag cagcaacgat gttacgcagc agggcagtcg
     1921 ccctaaaaca aagttaaaca tcatgaggga agcggtgatc gccgaagtat cgactcaact
     1981 atcagaggta gttggcgtca tcgagcgcca tctcgaaccg acgttgctgg ccgtacattt
     2041 gtacggctcc gcagtggatg gcggcctgaa gccacacagt gatattgatt tgctggttac
     2101 ggtgaccgta aggcttgatg aaacaacgcg gcgagctttg atcaacgacc ttttggaaac
     2161 ttcggcttcc cctggagaga gcgagattct ccgcgctgta gaagtcacca ttgttgtgca
     2221 cgacgacatc attccgtggc gttatccagc taagcgcgaa ctgcaatttg gagaatggca
     2281 gcgcaatgac attcttgcag gtatcttcga gccagccacg atcgacattg atctggctat
     2341 cttgctgaca aaagcaagag aacatagcgt tgccttggta ggtccagcgg cggaggaact
     2401 ctttgatccg gttcctgaac aggatctatt tgaggcgcta aatgaaacct taacgctatg
     2461 gaactcgccg cccgactggg ctggcgatga gcgaaatgta gtgcttacgt tgtcccgcat
     2521 ttggtacagc gcagtaaccg gcaaaatcgc gccgaaggat gtcgctgccg actgggcaat
     2581 ggagcgcctg ccggcccagt atcagcccgt catacttgaa gctagacagg cttatcttgg
     2641 acaagaagaa gatcgcttgg cctcgcgcgc agatcagttg gaagaatttg tccactacgt
     2701 gaaaggcgag atcaccaagg tagtcggcaa ataaccctcg agccacccat gaccaaaatc
     2761 ccttaacgtg agttacgcgt cgttccactg agcgtcagac cccgtagaaa agatcaaagg
     2821 atcttcttga gatccttttt ttctgcgcgt aatctgctgc ttgcaaacaa aaaaaccacc
     2881 gctaccagcg gtggtttgtt tgccggatca agagctacca actctttttc cgaaggtaac
     2941 tggcttcagc agagcgcaga taccaaatac tgtccttcta gtgtagccgt agttaggcca
     3001 ccacttcaag aactctgtag caccgcctac atacctcgct ctgctaatcc tgttaccagt
     3061 ggctgctgcc agtggcgata agtcgtgtct taccgggttg gactcaagac gatagttacc
     3121 ggataaggcg cagcggtcgg gctgaacggg gggttcgtgc acacagccca gcttggagcg
     3181 aacgacctac accgaactga gatacctaca gcgtgagcat tgagaaagcg ccacgcttcc
     3241 cgaagggaga aaggcggaca ggtatccggt aagcggcagg gtcggaacag gagagcgcac
     3301 gagggagctt ccagggggaa acgcctggta tctttatagt cctgtcgggt ttcgccacct
     3361 ctgacttgag cgtcgatttt tgtgatgctc gtcagggggg cggagcctat ggaaaaacgc
     3421 cagcaacgcg gcctttttac ggttcctggc cttttgctgg ccttttgctc acatgtt
//
