>Addgene plasmid #25892 | pDONR223_HcRed | addgene partial sequence | sequence record 31955 | 25892 with M13rev
CAGCTGGATGGCAAATAATGATTTTATTTTGACTGATAGTGACCTGTTCGTTGCAACAAATTGATAAGCA
ATGCTTTCTTATAATGCCAACTTTGTACAAGAAAGTTGGCAAGTTGGCCTTCTCGGGCAGGTCGCTGTAC
CGGGCCACGCTGGCCTCGTACAGCTCGAAGTACTCGTCCTTCTTCTTCCGCAGCATCTGGAGCCGGATGT
CGGTGAAGTGGAAGCCGGGCATGGTCAGGGCGCGCACGGCCTTCTTGCTCCGGTAGCTGGTGTAGTGGTG
GCAGATCAGGTGCCGGTCGCCCACCTTCAGGGCCATCACGTTCCGGCCGCACAGCACGCCGTTCTCGGGG
TACACCACCTCGGTGCTGGGCTCCCAGCCGCCGCTCTTGTTCTTCATCACGGGGCCGTCGGCGGGGAAGT
TGGTGCCGTGCACCTTCACCTTGTAGATCAGGCAGTTGCCCTCCAGGCTGGTGTCCTGGTGGGCGGTCAG
GATGCCGCCGTCCTCGTAGGTGGTGGTTCTCTCCCAGGTGAAGCCCTCGGGGAAGCTCTGCTTGAAGAAG
TCGGGGATCTCGGCGGTGTGGTGCACGAAGGTCCTGCTGCCGTACTCGCAGCAGGGGGCCAGGATGTCGA
AGGCGAAGGGCAGGGGGGCGCCCTCGGTCACGTGGATTCTCATGCTCTGGGTGCCGGCGAAGGGGTTGCC
GTCGCCC
